>Addgene plasmid #181714 | pAG416-GAL-hnRNPA2B1 | addgene full sequence | sequence record 466834 | Addgene NGS Result
GACGAAAGGGCCTCGTGATACGCCTATTTTTATAGGTTAATGTCATGATAATAATGGTTTCTTAGACGGA
TCGCTTGCCTGTAACTTACACGCGCCTCGTATCTTTTAATGATGGAATAATTTGGGAATTTACTCTGTGT
TTATTTATTTTTATGTTTTGTATTTGGATTTTAGAAAGTAAATAAAGAAGGTAGAAGAGTTACGGAATGA
AGAAAAAAAAATAAACAAAGGTTTAAAAAATTTCAACAAAAAGCGTACTTTACATATATATTTATTAGAC
AAGAAAAGCAGATTAAATAGATATACATTCGATTAACGATAAGTAAAATGTAAAATCACAGGATTTTCGT
GTGTGGTCTTCTACACAGACAAGATGAAACAATTCGGCATTAATACCTGAGAGCAGGAAGAGCAAGATAA
AAGGTAGTATTTGTTGGCGATCCCCCTAGAGTCTTTTACATCTTCGGAAAACAAAAACTATTTTTTCTTT
AATTTCTTTTTTTACTTTCTATTTTTAATTTATATATTTATATTAAAAAATTTAAATTATAATTATTTTT
ATAGCACGTGATGAAAAGGACCCAGGTGGCACTTTTCGGGGAAATGTGCGCGGAACCCCTATTTGTTTAT
TTTTCTAAATACATTCAAATATGTATCCGCTCATGAGACAATAACCCTGATAAATGCTTCAATAATATTG
AAAAAGGAAGAGTATGAGTATTCAACATTTCCGTGTCGCCCTTATTCCCTTTTTTGCGGCATTTTGCCTT
CCTGTTTTTGCTCACCCAGAAACGCTGGTGAAAGTAAAAGATGCTGAAGATCAGTTGGGTGCACGAGTGG
GTTACATCGAACTGGATCTCAACAGCGGTAAGATCCTTGAGAGTTTTCGCCCCGAAGAACGTTTTCCAAT
GATGAGCACTTTTAAAGTTCTGCTATGTGGCGCGGTATTATCCCGTATTGACGCCGGGCAAGAGCAACTC
GGTCGCCGCATACACTATTCTCAGAATGACTTGGTTGAGTACTCACCAGTCACAGAAAAGCATCTTACGG
ATGGCATGACAGTAAGAGAATTATGCAGTGCTGCCATAACCATGAGTGATAACACTGCGGCCAACTTACT
TCTGACAACGATCGGAGGACCGAAGGAGCTAACCGCTTTTTTGCACAACATGGGGGATCATGTAACTCGC
CTTGATCGTTGGGAACCGGAGCTGAATGAAGCCATACCAAACGACGAGCGTGACACCACGATGCCTGTAG
CAATGGCAACAACGTTGCGCAAACTATTAACTGGCGAACTACTTACTCTAGCTTCCCGGCAACAATTAAT
AGACTGGATGGAGGCGGATAAAGTTGCAGGACCACTTCTGCGCTCGGCCCTTCCGGCTGGCTGGTTTATT
GCTGATAAATCTGGAGCCGGTGAGCGTGGGTCTCGCGGTATCATTGCAGCACTGGGGCCAGATGGTAAGC
CCTCCCGTATCGTAGTTATCTACACGACGGGGAGTCAGGCAACTATGGATGAACGAAATAGACAGATCGC
TGAGATAGGTGCCTCACTGATTAAGCATTGGTAACTGTCAGACCAAGTTTACTCATATATACTTTAGATT
GATTTAAAACTTCATTTTTAATTTAAAAGGATCTAGGTGAAGATCCTTTTTGATAATCTCATGACCAAAA
TCCCTTAACGTGAGTTTTCGTTCCACTGAGCGTCAGACCCCGTAGAAAAGATCAAAGGATCTTCTTGAGA
TCCTTTTTTTCTGCGCGTAATCTGCTGCTTGCAAACAAAAAAACCACCGCTACCAGCGGTGGTTTGTTTG
CCGGATCAAGAGCTACCAACTCTTTTTCCGAAGGTAACTGGCTTCAGCAGAGCGCAGATACCAAATACTG
TTCTTCTAGTGTAGCCGTAGTTAGGCCACCACTTCAAGAACTCTGTAGCACCGCCTACATACCTCGCTCT
GCTAATCCTGTTACCAGTGGCTGCTGCCAGTGGCGATAAGTCGTGTCTTACCGGGTTGGACTCAAGACGA
TAGTTACCGGATAAGGCGCAGCGGTCGGGCTGAACGGGGGGTTCGTGCACACAGCCCAGCTTGGAGCGAA
CGACCTACACCGAACTGAGATACCTACAGCGTGAGCTATGAGAAAGCGCCACGCTTCCCGAAGGGAGAAA
GGCGGACAGGTATCCGGTAAGCGGCAGGGTCGGAACAGGAGAGCGCACGAGGGAGCTTCCAGGGGGAAAC
GCCTGGTATCTTTATAGTCCTGTCGGGTTTCGCCACCTCTGACTTGAGCGTCGATTTTTGTGATGCTCGT
CAGGGGGGCGGAGCCTATGGAAAAACGCCAGCAACGCGGCCTTTTTACGGTTCCTGGCCTTTTGCTGGCC
TTTTGCTCACATGTTCTTTCCTGCGTTATCCCCTGATTCTGTGGATAACCGTATTACCGCCTTTGAGTGA
GCTGATACCGCTCGCCGCAGCCGAACGACCGAGCGCAGCGAGTCAGTGAGCGAGGAAGCGGAAGAGCGCC
CAATACGCAAACCGCCTCTCCCCGCGCGTTGGCCGATTCATTAATGCAGCTGGCACGACAGGTTTCCCGA
CTGGAAAGCGGGCAGTGAGCGCAACGCAATTAATGTGAGTTAGCTCACTCATTAGGCACCCCAGGCTTTA
CACTTTATGCTTCCGGCTCGTATGTTGTGTGGAATTGTGAGCGGATAACAATTTCACACAGGAAACAGCT
ATGACCATGATTACGCCAAGCGCGCAATTAACCCTCACTAAAGGGAACAAAAGCTGGAGCTCTAGTACGG
ATTAGAAGCCGCCGAGCGGGTGACAGCCCTCCGAAGGAAGACTCTCCTCCGTGCGTCCTCGTCTTCACCG
GTCGCGTTCCTGAAACGCAGATGTGCCTCGCGCCGCACTGCTCCGAACAATAAAGATTCTACAATACTAG
CTTTTATGGTTATGAAGAGGAAAAATTGGCAGTAACCTGGCCCCACAAACCTTCAAATGAACGAATCAAA
TTAACAACCATAGGATGATAATGCGATTAGTTTTTTAGCCTTATTTCTGGGGTAATTAATCAGCGAAGCG
ATGATTTTTGATCTATTAACAGATATATAAATGCAAAAACTGCATAACCACTTTAACTAATACTTTCAAC
ATTTTCGGTTTGTATTACTTCTTATTCAAATGTAATAAAAGTATCAACAAAAAATTGTTAATATACCTCT
ATACTTTAACGTCAAGGAGAAAAAACCCCGGATTCTAGAACTAGTGGATCCCCCATCACAAGTTTGTACA
AAAAAGCAGGCTACAAAATGGAGCGAGAAAAAGAGCAATTCCGCAAACTTTTTATAGGTGGTCTTTCCTT
TGAGACCACCGAAGAGTCTTTGAGAAACTACTATGAACAATGGGGTAAACTCACAGATTGCGTAGTTATG
AGAGATCCTGCGTCCAAGCGATCCCGAGGGTTCGGCTTTGTAACCTTTTCCTCCATGGCGGAAGTTGACG
CAGCGATGGCGGCACGGCCCCATAGTATAGATGGCCGGGTAGTTGAGCCCAAGCGAGCAGTGGCACGAGA
GGAGTCCGGAAAGCCCGGAGCACATGTCACGGTAAAGAAACTCTTCGTAGGTGGGATTAAGGAAGATACA
GAGGAACACCATCTCCGCGACTACTTTGAAGAGTATGGAAAAATAGATACAATTGAGATTATAACGGACC
GCCAAAGCGGCAAAAAGAGGGGGTTTGGATTTGTCACATTCGATGACCATGACCCGGTGGACAAGATTGT
ACTTCAAAAATATCATACTATCAATGGACACAACGCGGAGGTTAGAAAAGCACTCTCTCGGCAAGAAATG
CAAGAAGTCCAGTCCAGTCGAAGCGGAAGGGGCGGAAATTTCGGATTTGGCGACAGCAGAGGCGGTGGTG
GGAACTTCGGCCCTGGCCCGGGTTCCAACTTCAGGGGAGGGTCCGATGGTTACGGCAGTGGAAGAGGCTT
CGGCGACGGGTACAACGGGTACGGAGGTGGGCCAGGGGGCGGTAACTTCGGGGGAAGTCCCGGGTACGGT
GGCGGTAGGGGCGGGTATGGTGGAGGGGGCCCCGGTTACGGAAACCAAGGGGGTGGCTACGGGGGCGGGT
ATGATAACTACGGAGGCGGCAACTATGGTTCCGGAAATTACAACGATTTCGGCAACTATAATCAACAACC
TTCTAACTATGGCCCTATGAAATCCGGCAACTTCGGAGGGTCAAGGAACATGGGCGGACCCTATGGCGGT
GGAAACTATGGGCCTGGAGGCAGCGGTGGCTCAGGGGGATACGGTGGTCGAAGCCGATACTGAAACCCAG
CTTTCTTGTACAAAGTGGTGATGGGCTGCAGGAATTCGATATCAAGCTTATCGATACCGTCGACCTCGAG
TCATGTAATTAGTTATGTCACGCTTACATTCACGCCCTCCCCCCACATCCGCTCTAACCGAAAAGGAAGG
AGTTAGACAACCTGAAGTCTAGGTCCCTATTTATTTTTTTATAGTTATGTTAGTATTAAGAACGTTATTT
ATATTTCAAATTTTTCTTTTTTTTCTGTACAGACGCGTGTACGCATGTAACATTATACTGAAAACCTTGC
TTGAGAAGGTTTTGGGACGCTCGAAGGCTTTAATTTGCGGCCGGTACCCAATTCGCCCTATAGTGAGTCG
TATTACGCGCGCTCACTGGCCGTCGTTTTACAACGTCGTGACTGGGAAAACCCTGGCGTTACCCAACTTA
ATCGCCTTGCAGCACATCCCCCTTTCGCCAGCTGGCGTAATAGCGAAGAGGCCCGCACCGATCGCCCTTC
CCAACAGTTGCGCAGCCTGAATGGCGAATGG
[124 nt withheld, positions 4862-4985]
C
[91 nt withheld, positions 4987-5077]
A
[49 nt withheld, positions 5079-5127]
CCTTTGACGTTGGAGTCCACGTTCTTT
[37 nt withheld, positions 5155-5191]
ACCCTATCTCGGTCTATTCTTTTGATTTATAAGGGATTTTGCCGATTTCGGCCTATTGGTTAAAAAATGA
GCTGATTTAACAAAAATTTAACGCGAATTTTAACAAAATATTAACGCTTACAATTTCCTGATGCGGTATT
TTCTCCTTACGCATCTGTGCGGTATTTCACACCGCATAGGGTAATAACTGATATAATTAAATTGAAGCTC
TAATTTGTGAGTTTAGTATACATGCATTTACTTATAATACAGTTTTTTAGTTTTGCTGGCCGCATCTTCT
CAAATATGCTTCCCAGCCTGCTTTTCTGTAACGTTCACCCTCTACCTTAGCATCCCTTCCCTTTGCAAAT
AGTCCTCTTCCAACAATAATAATGTCAGATCCTGTAGAGACCACATCATCCACGGTTCTATACTGTTGAC
CCAATGCGTCTCCCTTGTCATCTAAACCCACACCGGGTGTCATAATCAACCAATCGTAACCTTCATCTCT
TCCACCCATGTCTCTTTGAGCAATAAAGCCGATAACAAAATCTTTGTCGCTCTTCGCAATGTCAACAGTA
CCCTTAGTATATTCTCCAGTAGATAGGGAGCCCTTGCATGACAATTCTGCTAACATCAAAAGGCCTCTAG
GTTCCTTTGTTACTTCTTCTGCCGCCTGCTTCAAACCGCTAACAATACCTGGGCCCACCACACCGTGTGC
ATTCGTAATGTCTGCCCATTCTGCTATTCTGTATACACCCGCAGAGTACTGCAATTTGACTGTATTACCA
ATGTCAGCAAATTTTCTGTCTTCGAAGAGTAAAAAATTGTACTTGGCGGATAATGCCTTTAGCGGCTTAA
CTGTGCCCTCCATGGAAAAATCAGTCAAGATATCCACATGTGTTTTTAGTAAACAAATTTTGGGACCTAA
TGCTTCAACTAACTCCAGTAATTCCTTGGTGGTACGAACATCCAATGAAGCACACAAGTTTGTTTGCTTT
TCGTGCATGATATTAAATAGCTTGGCAGCAACAGGACTAGGATGAGTAGCAGCACGTTCCTTATATGTAG
CTTTCGACATGATTTATCTTCGTTTCCTGCAGGTTTTTGTTCTGTGCAGTTGGGTTAAGAATACTGGGCA
ATTTCATGTTTCTTCAACACTACATATGCGTATATATACCAATCTAAGTCTGTGCTCCTTCCTTCGTTCT
TCCTTCTGTTCGGAGATTACCGAATCAAAAAAATTTCAAGGAAACCGAAATCAAAAAAAAGAATAAAAAA
AAAATGATGAATTGAAAAGGTGGTATGGTGCACTCTCAGTACAATCTGCTCTGATGCCGCATAGTTAAGC
CAGCCCCGACACCCGCCAACACCCGCTGACGCGCCCTGACGGGCTTGTCTGCTCCCGGCATCCGCTTACA
GACAAGCTGTGACCGTCTCCGGGAGCTGCATGTGTCAGAGGTTTTCACCGTCATCACCGAAACGCGCGA
Features (pLannotate 1.2.2; 24 found; start..end, strand, type, name):
     69..572     -  misc_feature   CEN/ARS: S. cerevisiae CEN6 centromere fused to an autonomously replicating sequence
    609..713     +  promoter       AmpR promoter: bla
    714..1574    +  CDS            AmpR: β-lactamase; bla; confers resistance to ampicillin, carbenicillin, and related antibiotics
   1745..2333    +  rep_origin     ori: high-copy-number ColE1/pMB1/pBR322/pUC origin of replication
   2516..2608    +  CDS            lacI (fragment): lac repressor; lacI; The lac repressor binds to the lac operator to inhibit transcription in E. coli. This inhibition can be relieved by adding lactose or isopropyl-β-D-thiogalactopyranoside (IPTG).
   2621..2642    +  protein_bind   CAP binding site: CAP binding activates transcription in the presence of cAMP. E. coli catabolite activator protein
   2657..2687    +  promoter       lac promoter: promoter for the E. coli lac operon
   2695..2711    +  protein_bind   lac operator: The lac repressor binds to the lac operator to inhibit transcription in E. coli. This inhibition can be relieved by adding lactose or isopropyl-β-D-thiogalactopyranoside (IPTG). lac repressor encoded by lacI
   2756..2774    +  promoter       T3 promoter: promoter for bacteriophage T3 RNA polymerase
   2798..3239    +  promoter       GAL1 promoter: S. cerevisiae GAL1; inducible promoter, regulated by Gal4
   3254..3274    +  misc_feature   MCS (fragment): pBluescript multiple cloning site
   3278..3302    +  protein_bind   attB1: mutant version of attB; recombination site for the Gateway® BP reaction BP Clonase™
   3308..4330    +  CDS            HNRNPA2B1: ROA2_BOVIN - Also known as HNRPA2B1. Experimental evidence at transcript level: Swiss-Prot protein existence level 2. Heterogeneous nuclear ribonucleoprotein (hnRNP) that associates with nascent pre-mRNAs, packaging them into hnRNP particles. The hnRNP particle arrangement on nascent hnRNA is non-random and sequence-dependent and serves to condense and stabilize the transcripts and minimize tangling and knotting. Packaging plays a role in various processes such as transcription, pre-mRNA processing, RNA nuclear export, subcellular location, mRNA translation and stability of mature mRNAs. Forms
   4335..4359    -  protein_bind   attB2: mutant version of attB; recombination site for the Gateway® BP reaction BP Clonase™
   4363..4410    +  misc_feature   MCS (fragment): pBluescript multiple cloning site
   4411..4658    +  terminator     CYC1 terminator: S. cerevisiae CYC1; transcription terminator for CYC1
   4677..4695    -  promoter       T7 promoter: promoter for bacteriophage T7 RNA polymerase
   4703..4858    +  CDS            lacZα (fragment): LacZα fragment of β-galactosidase; lacZ fragment
   4862..5290    +  rep_origin     f1 ori (sequence partly withheld): f1 bacteriophage origin of replication; arrow indicates direction of (+) strand synthesis
   5318..5369    -  misc_feature   bom (fragment): basis of mobility region from pBR322
   5448..6251    -  CDS            URA3: orotidine-5'-phosphate decarboxylase, required for uracil biosynthesis; S. cerevisiae URA3; yeast auxotrophic marker, counterselectable with 5-fluoroorotic acid (5-FOA)
   6252..6467    -  promoter       URA3 promoter: S. cerevisiae URA3
   6475..6524    -  misc_feature   bom (fragment): basis of mobility region from pBR322
   6626..1       -  CDS            rop (fragment) (across the origin): Rop protein, which maintains plasmids at low copy number; rop
