>Addgene plasmid #181714 | pAG416-GAL-hnRNPA2B1 Sequencing Result | analyzer sequence | sequence record 439436
TGGAGCTCTAGTACGGATTAGAAGCCGCCGAGCGGGTGACAGCCCTCCGAAGGAAGACTCTCCTCCGTGC
GTCCTCGTCTTCACCGGTCGCGTTCCTGAAACGCAGATGTGCCTCGCGCCGCACTGCTCCGAACAATAAA
GATTCTACAATACTAGCTTTTATGGTTATGAAGAGGAAAAATTGGCAGTAACCTGGCCCCACAAACCTTC
AAATGAACGAATCAAATTAACAACCATAGGATGATAATGCGATTAGTTTTTTAGCCTTATTTCTGGGGTA
ATTAATCAGCGAAGCGATGATTTTTGATCTATTAACAGATATATAAATGCAAAAACTGCATAACCACTTT
AACTAATACTTTCAACATTTTCGGTTTGTATTACTTCTTATTCAAATGTAATAAAAGTATCAACAAAAAA
TTGTTAATATACCTCTATACTTTAACGTCAAGGAGAAAAAACCCCGGATTCTAGAACTAGTGGATCCCCC
ATCACAAGTTTGTACAAAAAAGTTGGCATGGCGTCCCTCTTCAAGAAGAAAACCGTGGATGATGTAATAA
AGGAACAGAATCGAGAGTTACGAGGTACACAGAGGGCTATAATCAGAGATCGAGCAGCTTTAGAGAAACA
AGAAAAACAGCTGGAATTAGAAATTAAGAAAATGGCCAAGATTGGTAATAAGGAAGCTTGCAAAGTTTTA
GCCAAACAACTTGTGCATCTACGGAAACAGAAGACGAGAACTTTTGCTGTAAGTTCAAAAGTTACTTCTA
TGTCTACACAAACAAAAGTGATGAATTCCCAAATGAAGATGGCTGGAGCAATGTCTACCACAGCAAAAAC
AATGCAGGCAGTTAACAAGAAGATGGATCCACAAAAGACATTACAAACAATGCAGAATTTCCAGAAGGAA
AACATGAAAATGGAAATGACTGAAGAAATGATCAATGATACACTTGATGACATCTTTGACGGTTCTGATG
ACGAAGAAGAAAGCCAGGATATTGTGAATCAAGTTCTTGATGAAATTGGAATTGAAATTTCTGGAAAGAT
GGCCAAAGCTCCATCAGCTGCTCGAAGCTTACCATCTGCCTCTACTTCAAAGGCTACAATCTCAGATGAA
GAGATTGAACGGCAACTCAAGGCTTTAGGAGTAGATTACCCAACTTTCTTGTACAAAGTGGTGATGGGCT
GCAGGAATTCGATATCAAGCTTATCGATACCGTCGACCTCGAGTCATGTAATTAGTTATGTCACGCTTAC
ATTCACGCCCTCCCCCCACATCCGCTCTAACCGAAAAGGAAGGAGTTAGACAACCTGAAGTCTAGGTCCC
TATTTATTTTTTTATAGTTATGTTAGTATTAAGAACGTTATTTATATTTCAAATTTTTCTTTTTTTTCTG
TACAGACGCGTGTACGCATGTAACATTATACTGAAAACCTTGCTTGAGAAGGTTTTGGGACGCTCGAAGG
CTTTAATTTGCGGCCGGTACCCAATTCGCCCTATAGTGAGTCGTATTACGCGCGCTCACTGGCCGTCGTT
TTACAACGTCGTGACTGGGAAAACCCTGGCGTTACCCAACTTAATCGCCTTGCAGCACATCCCCCTTTCG
CCAGCTGGCGTAATAGCGAAGAGGCCCGCACCGATCGCCCTTCCCAACAGTTGCGCAGCCTGAATGGCGA
ATGG
[124 nt withheld, positions 1685-1808]
C
[91 nt withheld, positions 1810-1900]
A
[49 nt withheld, positions 1902-1950]
CCTTTGACGTTGGAGTCCACGTTCTTT
[37 nt withheld, positions 1978-2014]
ACCCTATCTCGGTCTATTCTTTTGATTTATAAGGGATTTTGCCGATTTCGGCCTATTGGTTAAAAAATGA
GCTGATTTAACAAAAATTTAACGCGAATTTTAACAAAATATTAACGCTTACAATTTCCTGATGCGGTATT
TTCTCCTTACGCATCTGTGCGGTATTTCACACCGCATAGGGTAATAACTGATATAATTAAATTGAAGCTC
TAATTTGTGAGTTTAGTATACATGCATTTACTTATAATACAGTTTTTTAGTTTTGCTGGCCGCATCTTCT
CAAATATGCTTCCCAGCCTGCTTTTCTGTAACGTTCACCCTCTACCTTAGCATCCCTTCCCTTTGCAAAT
AGTCCTCTTCCAACAATAATAATGTCAGATCCTGTAGAGACCACATCATCCACGGTTCTATACTGTTGAC
CCAATGCGTCTCCCTTGTCATCTAAACCCACACCGGGTGTCATAATCAACCAATCGTAACCTTCATCTCT
TCCACCCATGTCTCTTTGAGCAATAAAGCCGATAACAAAATCTTTGTCGCTCTTCGCAATGTCAACAGTA
CCCTTAGTATATTCTCCAGTAGATAGGGAGCCCTTGCATGACAATTCTGCTAACATCAAAAGGCCTCTAG
GTTCCTTTGTTACTTCTTCTGCCGCCTGCTTCAAACCGCTAACAATACCTGGGCCCACCACACCGTGTGC
ATTCGTAATGTCTGCCCATTCTGCTATTCTGTATACACCCGCAGAGTACTGCAATTTGACTGTATTACCA
ATGTCAGCAAATTTTCTGTCTTCGAAGAGTAAAAAATTGTACTTGGCGGATAATGCCTTTAGCGGCTTAA
CTGTGCCCTCCATGGAAAAATCAGTCAAGATATCCACATGTGTTTTTAGTAAACAAATTTTGGGACCTAA
TGCTTCAACTAACTCCAGTAATTCCTTGGTGGTACGAACATCCAATGAAGCACACAAGTTTGTTTGCTTT
TCGTGCATGATATTAAATAGCTTGGCAGCAACAGGACTAGGATGAGTAGCAGCACGTTCCTTATATGTAG
CTTTCGACATGATTTATCTTCGTTTCCTGCAGGTTTTTGTTCTGTGCAGTTGGGTTAAGAATACTGGGCA
ATTTCATGTTTCTTCAACACTACATATGCGTATATATACCAATCTAAGTCTGTGCTCCTTCCTTCGTTCT
TCCTTCTGTTCGGAGATTACCGAATCAAAAAAATTTCAAGGAAACCGAAATCAAAAAAAAGAATAAAAAA
AAAATGATGAATTGAAAAGGTGGTATGGTGCACTCTCAGTACAATCTGCTCTGATGCCGCATAGTTAAGC
CAGCCCCGACACCCGCCAACACCCGCTGACGCGCCCTGACGGGCTTGTCTGCTCCCGGCATCCGCTTACA
GACAAGCTGTGACCGTCTCCGGGAGCTGCATGTGTCAGAGGTTTTCACCGTCATCACCGAAACGCGCGAG
ACGAAAGGGCCTCGTGATACGCCTATTTTTATAGGTTAATGTCATGATAATAATGGTTTCTTAGTATGAT
CCAATATCAAAGGAAATGATAGCATTGAAGGATGAGACTAATCCAATTGAGGAGTGGCAGCATATAGAAC
AGCTAAAGGGTAGTGCTGAAGGAAGCATACGATACCCCGCATGGAATGGGATAATATCACAGGAGGTACT
AGACTACCTTTCATCCTACATAAATAGACGCATATAAGTACGCATTTAAGCATAAACACGCACTATGCCG
TTCTTCTCATGTATATATATATACAGGCAACACGCAGATATAGGTGCGACGTGAACAGTGAGCTGTATGT
GCGCAGCTCGCGTTGCATTTTCGGAAGCGCTCGTTTTCGGAAACGCTTTGAAGTTCCTATTCCGAAGTTC
CTATTCTCTAGAAAGTATAGGAACTTCAGAGCGCTTTTGAAAACCAAAAGCGCTCTGAAGACGCACTTTC
AAAAAACCAAAAACGCACCGGACTGTAACGAGCTACTAAAATATTGCGAATACCGCTTCCACAAACATTG
CTCAAAAGTATCTCTTTGCTATATATCTCTGTGCTATATCCCTATATAACCTACCCATCCACCTTTCGCT
CCTTGAACTTGCATCTAAACTCGACCTCTACATTTTTTATGTTTATCTCTAGTATTACTCTTTAGACAAA
AAAATTGTAGTAAGAACTATTCATAGAGTGAATCGAAAACAATACGAAAATGTAAACATTTCCTATACGT
AGTATATAGAGACAAAATAGAAGAAACCGTTCATAATTTTCTGACCAATGAAGAATCATCAACGCTATCA
CTTTCTGTTCACAAAGTATGCGCAATCCACATCGGTATAGAATATAATCGGGGATGCCTTTATCTTGAAA
AAATGCACCCGCAGCTTCGCTAGTAATCAGTAAACGCGGGAAGTGGAGTCAGGCTTTTTTTATGGAAGAG
AAAATAGACACCAAAGTAGCCTTCTTCTAACCTTAACGGACCTACAGTGCAAAAAGTTATCAAGAGACTG
CATTATAGAGCGCACAAAGGAGAAAAAAAGTAATCTAAGATGCTTTGTTAGAAAAATAGCGCTCTCGGGA
TGCATTTTTGTAGAACAAAAAAGAAGTATAGATTCTTTGTTGGTAAAATAGCGCTCTCGCGTTGCATTTC
TGTTCTGTAAAAATGCAGCTCAGATTCTTTGTTTGAAAAATTAGCGCTCTCGCGTTGCATTTTTGTTTTA
CAAAAATGAAGCACAGATTCTTCGTTGGTAAAATAGCGCTTTCGCGTTGCATTTCTGTTCTGTAAAAATG
CAGCTCAGATTCTTTGTTTGAAAAATTAGCGCTCTCGCGTTGCATTTTTGTTCTACAAAATGAAGCACAG
ATGCTTCGTTCAGGTGGCACTTTTCGGGGAAATGTGCGCGGAACCCCTATTTGTTTATTTTTCTAAATAC
ATTCAAATATGTATCCGCTCATGAGACAATAACCCTGATAAATGCTTCAATAATATTGAAAAAGGAAGAG
TATGAGTATTCAACATTTCCGTGTCGCCCTTATTCCCTTTTTTGCGGCATTTTGCCTTCCTGTTTTTGCT
CACCCAGAAACGCTGGTGAAAGTAAAAGATGCTGAAGATCAGTTGGGTGCACGAGTGGGTTACATCGAAC
TGGATCTCAACAGCGGTAAGATCCTTGAGAGTTTTCGCCCCGAAGAACGTTTTCCAATGATGAGCACTTT
TAAAGTTCTGCTATGTGGCGCGGTATTATCCCGTATTGACGCCGGGCAAGAGCAACTCGGTCGCCGCATA
CACTATTCTCAGAATGACTTGGTTGAGTACTCACCAGTCACAGAAAAGCATCTTACGGATGGCATGACAG
TAAGAGAATTATGCAGTGCTGCCATAACCATGAGTGATAACACTGCGGCCAACTTACTTCTGACAACGAT
CGGAGGACCGAAGGAGCTAACCGCTTTTTTGCACAACATGGGGGATCATGTAACTCGCCTTGATCGTTGG
GAACCGGAGCTGAATGAAGCCATACCAAACGACGAGCGTGACACCACGATGCCTGTAGCAATGGCAACAA
CGTTGCGCAAACTATTAACTGGCGAACTACTTACTCTAGCTTCCCGGCAACAATTAATAGACTGGATGGA
GGCGGATAAAGTTGCAGGACCACTTCTGCGCTCGGCCCTTCCGGCTGGCTGGTTTATTGCTGATAAATCT
GGAGCCGGTGAGCGTGGGTCTCGCGGTATCATTGCAGCACTGGGGCCAGATGGTAAGCCCTCCCGTATCG
TAGTTATCTACACGACGGGGAGTCAGGCAACTATGGATGAACGAAATAGACAGATCGCTGAGATAGGTGC
CTCACTGATTAAGCATTGGTAACTGTCAGACCAAGTTTACTCATATATACTTTAGATTGATTTAAAACTT
CATTTTTAATTTAAAAGGATCTAGGTGAAGATCCTTTTTGATAATCTCATGACCAAAATCCCTTAACGTG
AGTTTTCGTTCCACTGAGCGTCAGACCCCGTAGAAAAGATCAAAGGATCTTCTTGAGATCCTTTTTTTCT
GCGCGTAATCTGCTGCTTGCAAACAAAAAAACCACCGCTACCAGCGGTGGTTTGTTTGCCGGATCAAGAG
CTACCAACTCTTTTTCCGAAGGTAACTGGCTTCAGCAGAGCGCAGATACCAAATACTGTTCTTCTAGTGT
AGCCGTAGTTAGGCCACCACTTCAAGAACTCTGTAGCACCGCCTACATACCTCGCTCTGCTAATCCTGTT
ACCAGTGGCTGCTGCCAGTGGCGATAAGTCGTGTCTTACCGGGTTGGACTCAAGACGATAGTTACCGGAT
AAGGCGCAGCGGTCGGGCTGAACGGGGGGTTCGTGCACACAGCCCAGCTTGGAGCGAACGACCTACACCG
AACTGAGATACCTACAGCGTGAGCTATGAGAAAGCGCCACGCTTCCCGAAGGGAGAAAGGCGGACAGGTA
TCCGGTAAGCGGCAGGGTCGGAACAGGAGAGCGCACGAGGGAGCTTCCAGGGGGAAACGCCTGGTATCTT
TATAGTCCTGTCGGGTTTCGCCACCTCTGACTTGAGCGTCGATTTTTGTGATGCTCGTCAGGGGGGCGGA
GCCTATGGAAAAACGCCAGCAACGCGGCCTTTTTACGGTTCCTGGCCTTTTGCTGGCCTTTTGCTCACAT
GTTCTTTCCTGCGTTATCCCCTGATTCTGTGGATAACCGTATTACCGCCTTTGAGTGAGCTGATACCGCT
CGCCGCAGCCGAACGACCGAGCGCAGCGAGTCAGTGAGCGAGGAAGCGGAAGAGCGCCCAATACGCAAAC
CGCCTCTCCCCGCGCGTTGGCCGATTCATTAATGCAGCTGGCACGACAGGTTTCCCGACTGGAAAGCGGG
CAGTGAGCGCAACGCAATTAATGTGAGTTAGCTCACTCATTAGGCACCCCAGGCTTTACACTTTATGCTT
CCGGCTCGTATGTTGTGTGGAATTGTGAGCGGATAACAATTTCACACAGGAAACAGCTATGACCATGATT
ACGCCAAGCGCGCAATTAACCCTCACTAAAGGGAACAAAAGC
Features (pLannotate 1.2.2; 24 found; start..end, strand, type, name):
     14..455     +  promoter       GAL1 promoter: S. cerevisiae GAL1; inducible promoter, regulated by Gal4
    470..490     +  misc_feature   MCS (fragment): pBluescript multiple cloning site
    495..512     +  protein_bind   attB1 (fragment): mutant version of attB; core recombination site for the Gateway® BP reaction BP Clonase™
    518..1156    +  CDS            CHMP2B: CHM2B_HUMAN - Experimental evidence at protein level: Swiss-Prot protein existence level 1. Probable core component of the endosomal sorting required for transport complex III (ESCRT-III) which is involved in multivesicular bodies (MVBs) formation and sorting of endosomal cargo proteins into MVBs. MVBs contain intraluminal vesicles (ILVs) that are generated by invagination and scission from the limiting membrane of the endosome and mostly are delivered to lysosomes enabling degradation of membrane proteins, such as stimulated growth factor receptors, lysosomal enzymes and lipids. The MVB pathw
   1158..1182    -  protein_bind   attB2: mutant version of attB; recombination site for the Gateway® BP reaction BP Clonase™
   1186..1233    +  misc_feature   MCS (fragment): pBluescript multiple cloning site
   1234..1481    +  terminator     CYC1 terminator: S. cerevisiae CYC1; transcription terminator for CYC1
   1500..1518    -  promoter       T7 promoter: promoter for bacteriophage T7 RNA polymerase
   1526..1681    +  CDS            lacZα (fragment): LacZα fragment of β-galactosidase; lacZ fragment
   1685..2113    +  rep_origin     f1 ori (sequence partly withheld): f1 bacteriophage origin of replication; arrow indicates direction of (+) strand synthesis
   2141..2192    -  misc_feature   bom (fragment): basis of mobility region from pBR322
   2271..3074    -  CDS            URA3: orotidine-5'-phosphate decarboxylase, required for uracil biosynthesis; S. cerevisiae URA3; yeast auxotrophic marker, counterselectable with 5-fluoroorotic acid (5-FOA)
   3075..3290    -  promoter       URA3 promoter: S. cerevisiae URA3
   3298..3347    -  misc_feature   bom (fragment): basis of mobility region from pBR322
   3449..3484    -  CDS            rop (fragment): Rop protein, which maintains plasmids at low copy number; rop
   3552..4894    +  rep_origin     2μ ori: yeast 2μ plasmid origin of replication
   4921..5025    +  promoter       AmpR promoter: bla
   5026..5886    +  CDS            AmpR: β-lactamase; bla; confers resistance to ampicillin, carbenicillin, and related antibiotics
   6057..6645    +  rep_origin     ori: high-copy-number ColE1/pMB1/pBR322/pUC origin of replication
   6828..6920    +  CDS            lacI (fragment): lac repressor; lacI; The lac repressor binds to the lac operator to inhibit transcription in E. coli. This inhibition can be relieved by adding lactose or isopropyl-β-D-thiogalactopyranoside (IPTG).
   6933..6954    +  protein_bind   CAP binding site: CAP binding activates transcription in the presence of cAMP. E. coli catabolite activator protein
   6969..6999    +  promoter       lac promoter: promoter for the E. coli lac operon
   7007..7023    +  protein_bind   lac operator: The lac repressor binds to the lac operator to inhibit transcription in E. coli. This inhibition can be relieved by adding lactose or isopropyl-β-D-thiogalactopyranoside (IPTG). lac repressor encoded by lacI
   7068..7086    +  promoter       T3 promoter: promoter for bacteriophage T3 RNA polymerase
