[The description below was written by a language model from this plasmid's Addgene catalogue record and pLannotate feature annotations shown in this document.]
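Description:
pAG416-GAL-hnRNPA2B1 is a yeast expression plasmid for galactose-inducible production of human hnRNPA2B1, a heterogeneous nuclear ribonucleoprotein that packages nascent pre-mRNAs and takes part in RNA processing, export and stability. It was made by Gateway recombination into the pAG416-GAL-ccdB destination vector, so the coding sequence replaces the ccdB cassette and sits between attB1 and attB2 sites. Transcription is driven by the S. cerevisiae GAL1 promoter, which is regulated by Gal4 and switched on by galactose, and is ended by the CYC1 terminator. No epitope tag or reporter is annotated. The annotation tool matched the open reading frame to the bovine orthologue, but the catalogue entry lists the insert as human.

In yeast the plasmid is maintained through a CEN6/ARS element, which gives stable, low-copy, centromeric inheritance. It is selected with the URA3 marker, which complements uracil auxotrophy and can be counterselected with 5-FOA. In E. coli it replicates from a high-copy ColE1/pUC-type origin under ampicillin selection (AmpR). The backbone also carries pBluescript-derived remnants: an f1 origin, T3 and T7 promoters flanking the cassette, and lac promoter/operator and lacZα fragments.

Two sequence records accompany the entry, and they disagree. The 6,660 nt full sequence matches the catalogue description. The 7,096 nt analyzer record instead shows a CHMP2B insert and a 2μ origin in the same GAL1–CYC1, URA3 context, so it appears to represent a different, high-copy construct rather than this plasmid. The record does not state a specific application beyond inducible expression of hnRNPA2B1 in yeast.
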