Addgene plasmid #181714: pAG416-GAL-hnRNPA2B1
Purpose: Galactose inducible expression of hnRNPA2B1
Depositing lab: Alejandro Chavez. Depositing organization: Columbia University.
Backbone
  Vector backbone: pAG416-GAL-ccdb
  Vector type: Yeast Expression
Growth in bacteria
  Bacterial resistance: Ampicillin, 100 μg/mL
  Growth temperature: 30°C
  Growth strain: NEB Stable
  Copy number: High Copy
Gene/Insert
  Gene/Insert name: hnRNPA2B1
  Species: H. sapiens (human)
  Entrez Gene: HNRNPA2B1 (a.k.a. HNRNPA2, HNRNPB1, HNRPA2, HNRPA2B1, HNRPB1, IBMPFD2, OPMD2, RNPA2, SNRPB1)
  Cloning method: Gateway Cloning
Terms and licenses: Academic/Nonprofit Terms; Industry Terms: Not Available to Industry
How to cite: pAG416-GAL-hnRNPA2B1 was a gift from Alejandro Chavez (Addgene plasmid # 181714 ; http://n2t.net/addgene:181714 ; RRID:Addgene_181714)
