>Addgene plasmid #181714 | pAG416-GAL-hnRNPA2B1 | depositor partial sequence | sequence record 351419 | Insert Sequence
ATGGAGCGAGAAAAAGAGCAATTCCGCAAACTTTTTATAGGTGGTCTTTCCTTTGAGACCACCGAAGAGT
CTTTGAGAAACTACTATGAACAATGGGGTAAACTCACAGATTGCGTAGTTATGAGAGATCCTGCGTCCAA
GCGATCCCGAGGGTTCGGCTTTGTAACCTTTTCCTCCATGGCGGAAGTTGACGCAGCGATGGCGGCACGG
CCCCATAGTATAGATGGCCGGGTAGTTGAGCCCAAGCGAGCAGTGGCACGAGAGGAGTCCGGAAAGCCCG
GAGCACATGTCACGGTAAAGAAACTCTTCGTAGGTGGGATTAAGGAAGATACAGAGGAACACCATCTCCG
CGACTACTTTGAAGAGTATGGAAAAATAGATACAATTGAGATTATAACGGACCGCCAAAGCGGCAAAAAG
AGGGGGTTTGGATTTGTCACATTCGATGACCATGACCCGGTGGACAAGATTGTACTTCAAAAATATCATA
CTATCAATGGACACAACGCGGAGGTTAGAAAAGCACTCTCTCGGCAAGAAATGCAAGAAGTCCAGTCCAG
TCGAAGCGGAAGGGGCGGAAATTTCGGATTTGGCGACAGCAGAGGCGGTGGTGGGAACTTCGGCCCTGGC
CCGGGTTCCAACTTCAGGGGAGGGTCCGATGGTTACGGCAGTGGAAGAGGCTTCGGCGACGGGTACAACG
GGTACGGAGGTGGGCCAGGGGGCGGTAACTTCGGGGGAAGTCCCGGGTACGGTGGCGGTAGGGGCGGGTA
TGGTGGAGGGGGCCCCGGTTACGGAAACCAAGGGGGTGGCTACGGGGGCGGGTATGATAACTACGGAGGC
GGCAACTATGGTTCCGGAAATTACAACGATTTCGGCAACTATAATCAACAACCTTCTAACTATGGCCCTA
TGAAATCCGGCAACTTCGGAGGGTCAAGGAACATGGGTGGACCCTATGGCGGTGGAAACTATGGGCCTGG
AGGCAGCGGTGGCTCAGGGGGATACGGTGGTCGAAGCCGATACTGA
